>Addgene plasmid #209513 | EC67843 | addgene full sequence | sequence record 413953 | Addgene NGS Result
CACGAAGTGATCCGTTTAAACTATCAGTGTTTGACAGGATATATTGGCGGGTAAACCTAAGAGAAAAGAG
CGTTTATTAGAATAATCGGATATTTAAAAGGGCGTGAAAAGGTTTATCCGTTCGTCCATTTGTATGTGCA
TGCCAACCACAGGGTTCCCCTCGGGAGTCAGCCGTGCGGCTGCATGAAATCCTGGCCGGTTTGTCTGATG
CCAAGCTGGCGGCCTGGCCGGCCAGCTTGGCCGCTGAAGAAACCGAGCGCCGCCGTCTAAAAAGGTGATG
TGTATTTGAGTAAAACAGCTTGCGTCATGCGGTCGCTGCGTATATGATGCGATGAGTAAATAAACAAATA
CGCAAGGGGAACGCATGAAGGTTATCGCTGTACTTAACCAGAAAGGCGGGTCAGGCAAGACGACCATCGC
AACCCATCTAGCCCGCGCCCTGCAACTCGCCGGGGCCGATGTTCTGTTAGTCGATTCCGATCCCCAGGGC
AGTGCCCGCGATTGGGCGGCCGTGCGGGAAGATCAACCGCTAACCGTTGTCGGCATCGACCGCCCGACGA
TTGACCGCGACGTGAAGGCCATCGGCCGGCGCGACTTCGTAGTGATCGACGGAGCGCCCCAGGCGGCGGA
CTTGGCTGTGTCCGCGATCAAGGCAGCCGACTTCGTGCTGATTCCGGTGCAGCCAAGCCCTTACGACATA
TGGGCCACCGCCGACCTGGTGGAGCTGGTTAAGCAGCGCATTGAGGTCACGGATGGAAGGCTACAAGCGG
CCTTTGTCGTGTCGCGGGCGATCAAAGGCACGCGCATCGGCGGTGAGGTTGCCGAGGCGCTGGCCGGGTA
CGAGCTGCCCATTCTTGAGTCCCGTATCACGCAGCGCGTGAGCTACCCAGGCACTGCCGCCGCCGGCACA
ACCGTTCTTGAATCAGAACCCGAGGGCGACGCTGCCCGCGAGGTCCAGGCGCTGGCCGCTGAAATTAAAT
CAAAACTCATTTGAGTTAATGAGGTAAAGAGAAAATGAGCAAAAGCACAAACACGCTAAGTGCCGGCCGT
CCGAGCGCACGCAGCAGCAAGGCTGCAACGTTGGCCAGCCTGGCAGACACGCCAGCCATGAAGCGGGTCA
ACTTTCAGTTGCCGGCGGAGGATCACACCAAGCTGAAGATGTACGCGGTACGCCAAGGCAAGACCATTAC
CGAGCTGCTATCTGAATACATCGCGCAGCTACCAGAGTAAATGAGCAAATGAATAAATGAGTAGATGAAT
TTTAGCGGCTAAAGGAGGCGGCATGGAAAATCAAGAACAACCAGGCACCGACGCCGTGGAATGCCCCATG
TGTGGAGGAACGGGCGGTTGGCCAGGCGTAAGCGGCTGGGTTGTCTGCCGGCCCTGCAATGGCACTGGAA
CCCCCAAGCCCGAGGAATCGGCGTGAGCGGTCGCAAACCATCCGGCCCGGTACAAATCGGCGCGGCGCTG
GGTGATGACCTGGTGGAGAAGTTGAAGGCCGCGCAGGCCGCCCAGCGGCAACGCATCGAGGCAGAAGCAC
GCCCCGGTGAATCGTGGCAAGCGGCCGCTGATCGAATCCGCAAAGAATCCCGGCAACCGCCGGCAGCCGG
TGCGTCGTCGATTAGGAAGCCGCCCAAGGGCGACGAGCAACCAGATTTTTTCGTTCCGATGCTCTATGAC
GTGGGCACCCGCGATAGTCGCAGCATCATGGACGTGGCCGTTTTCCGTCTGTCGAAGCGTGACCGACGAG
CTGGCGAGGTGATCCGCTACGAGCTTCCAGACGGGCACGTAGAGGTTTCCGCAGGGCCGGCCGGCATGGC
CAGTGTGTGGGATTACGACCTGGTACTGATGGCGGTTTCCCATCTAACCGAATCCATGAACCGATACCGG
GAAGGGAAGGGAGACAAGCCCGGCCGCGTGTTCCGTCCACACGTTGCGGACGTACTCAAGTTCTGCCGGC
GAGCCGATGGCGGAAAGCAGAAAGACGACCTGGTAGAAACCTGCATTCGGTTAAACACCACGCACGTTGC
CATGCAGCGTACGAAGAAGGCCAAGAACGGCCGCCTGGTGACGGTATCCGAGGGTGAAGCCTTGATTAGC
CGCTACAAGATCGTAAAGAGCGAAACCGGGCGGCCGGAGTACATCGAGATCGAGCTAGCTGATTGGATGT
ACCGCGAGATTACAGAAGGCAAGAACCCGGACGTGCTGACGGTTCACCCCGATTACTTTTTGATCGATCC
CGGCATCGGCCGTTTTCTCTACCGCCTGGCACGCCGCGCCGCAGGCAAGGCAGAAGCCAGATGGTTGTTC
AAGACGATCTACGAACGCAGTGGCAGCGCCGGAGAGTTCAAGAAGTTCTGTTTCACCGTGCGCAAGCTGA
TCGGGTCAAATGACCTGCCGGAGTACGATTTGAAGGAGGAGGCGGGGCAGGCTGGCCCGATCCTAGTCAT
GCGCTACCGCAACCTGATCGAGGGCGAAGCATCCGCCGGTTCCTAATGTACGGAGCAGATGCTAGGGCAA
ATTGCCCTAGCAGGGGAAAAAGGTCGAAAAAGCTTCTTTCCTGTGGATAGCACGTACATTGGGAACCCAA
AGCCGTACATTGGGAACCGGAACCCGTACATTGGGAACCCAAAGCCGTACATTGGGAACCGGTCACACAT
GTAAGTGACTGATATAAAAGAGAAAAAAGGCGATTTTTCCGCCTAAAACTCTTTAAAACTTATTAAAACT
CTTAAAACCCGCCTGGCCTGTGCATAACTGTCTGGCCAGCGCACAGCCGAACAGCTGCAAAAAGCGCCCA
CATCAAGGCTCCGAGTGCGCGGAACCCCTATTTGTTTATTTTTCTAAATACATTCAAATATGTATCCGCT
CATGAGACAATAACCCTGATAAATGCTTCAATAATATTGAAAAAGGAAGAGTATGGCTAAAATGAGAATA
TCACCGGAATTGAAAAAACTGATCGAAAAATACCGCTGCGTAAAAGATACGGAAGGAATGTCTCCTGCTA
AGGTATATAAGCTGGTGGGAGAAAATGAAAACCTATATTTAAAAATGACGGACAGCCGGTATAAAGGGAC
CACCTATGATGTGGAACGGGAAAAGGACATGATGCTATGGCTGGAAGGAAAGCTGCCTGTTCCAAAGGTC
CTGCACTTTGAACGGCATGATGGCTGGAGCAATCTGCTCATGAGTGAGGCCGATGGCGTCCTTTGCTCGG
AAGAGTATGAAGATGAACAAAGCCCTGAAAAGATTATCGAGCTGTATGCGGAGTGCATCAGGCTCTTTCA
CTCCATCGACATATCGGATTGTCCCTATACGAATAGCTTAGACAGCCGCTTAGCCGAATTGGATTACTTA
CTGAATAACGATCTGGCCGATGTGGATTGCGAAAACTGGGAAGAGGACACTCCATTTAAAGATCCGCGCG
AGCTGTATGATTTTTTAAAGACGGAAAAGCCCGAAGAGGAACTTGTCTTTTCCCACGGCGACCTGGGAGA
CAGCAACATCTTTGTGAAAGATGGCAAAGTAAGTGGCTTTATTGATCTTGGGAGAAGCGGCAGGGCGGAC
AAGTGGTATGACATTGCCTTCTGCGTCCGGTCGCTCAGGGAGGATATCGGGGAAGAACAGTATGTCGAGC
TATTTTTTGACTTACTGGGGATCAAGCCTGATTGGGAGAAAATAAAATATTATATTTTACTGGATGAATT
GTTTTAGCTGTCAGACCAAGTTTACTCATATATACTTTAGATTGATTTAAAACTTCATTTTTAATTTAAA
AGGATCTAGGTGAAGATCCTTTTTGATAATCTCATGACCAAAATCCCTTAACGTGAGTTTTCGTTCCACT
GAGCGTCAGACCCCGTAGAAAAGATCAAAGGATCTTCTTGAGATCCTTTTTTTCTGCGCGTAATCTGCTG
CTTGCAAACAAAAAAACCACCGCTACCAGCGGTGGTTTGTTTGCCGGATCAAGAGCTACCAACTCTTTTT
CCGAAGGTAACTGGCTTCAGCAGAGCGCAGATACCAAATACTGTTCTTCTAGTGTAGCCGTAGTTAGGCC
ACCACTTCAAGAACTCTGTAGCACCGCCTACATACCTCGCTCTGCTAATCCTGTTACCAGTGGCTGCTGC
CAGTGGCGATAAGTCGTGTCTTACCGGGTTGGACTCAAGACGATAGTTACCGGATAAGGCGCAGCGGTCG
GGCTGAACGGGGGGTTCGTGCACACAGCCCAGCTTGGAGCGAACGACCTACACCGAACTGAGATACCTAC
AGCGTGAGCTATGAGAAAGCGCCACGCTTCCCGAAGGGAGAAAGGCGGACAGGTATCCGGTAAGCGGCAG
GGTCGGAACAGGAGAGCGCACGAGGGAGCTTCCAGGGGGAAACGCCTGGTATCTTTATAGTCCTGTCGGG
TTTCGCCACCTCTGACTTGAGCGTCGATTTTTGTGATGCTCGTCAGGGGGGCGGAGCCTATGGAAAAACG
CCAGCAACGCGGCCTTTTTACGGTTCCTGCTCGGATCTGTTGGACCGGACAGTAGTCATGGTTGATGGGC
TGCCTGTATCGAGTGGTGATTTTGTGCCGAGCTGCCGGTCGGGGAGCTGTTGGCTGGCTGGTGGCAGGAT
ATATTGTGGTGTAAACAAATTGACGCTTAGACAACTTAATAACACATTGCGGACGTTTTTAATGTACTGG
GGTTGAACACTCTGTGCCGAATTCGGATCCAGCGATCTGGATTTTAGTACTGGATTTTGGTTTTAGGAAT
TAGAAATTTTATTGATAGAAGTATTTTACAAATACAAATACATACTAAGGGTTTCTTATATGCTCAACAC
ATGAGCGAAACCCTATAGGAACCCTAATTCCCTTATCTGGGAACTACTCACACATTATTATGGAGAAACT
CGAGCTTGTCGATCGACTCTAGCTAGAGAAGCCTATTCCTTTGCCCTCGGACGAGTGCTGGGGCGTCGGT
TTCCACTATCGGCGAGTACTTCTACACAGCCATCGGTCCAGACGGCCGCGCTTCTGCGGGCGATTTGTGT
ACGCCCGACAGTCCCGGCTCCGGATCGGACGATTGCGTCGCATCGACCCTGCGCCCAAGCTGCATCATCG
AAATTGCCGTCAACCAAGCTCTGATAGAGTTGGTCAAGACCAATGCGGAGCATATACGCCCGGAGCCGCG
GCGATCCTGCAAGCTCCGGATGCCTCCGCTCGAAGTAGCGCGTCTGCTGCTCCATACAAGCCAACCACGG
CCTCCAGAAGAAGATGTTGGCGACCTCGTATTGGGAATCCCCGAACATCGCCTCGCTCCAGTCAATGACC
GCTGTTATGCGGCCATTGTCCGTCAGGACATTGTTGGAGCCGAAATCCGCGTGCACGAGGTGCCGGACTT
CGGGGCAGTCCTCGGCCCAAAGCATCAGCTCATCGAGAGCCTGCGCGACGGACGCACTGACGGTGTCGTC
CATCACAGTTTGCCAGTGATACACATGGGGATCAGCAATCGCGCATATGAAATCACGCCATGTAGTGTAT
TGACCGATTCCTTGCGGTCCGAATGGGCCGAACCCGCTCGTCTGGCTAAGATCGGCCGCAGCGATCGCAT
CCATGGCCTCCGCGACCGGCTGCAGTTATCATCATCATCATAGACACACGAAATAAAGTAATCAGATTAT
CAGTTAAAGCTATGTAATATTTACACCATAACCAATCAATTAAAAAATAGATCAGTTTAAAGAAAGATCA
AAGCTCAAAAAAATAAAAAGAGAAAAGGGTCCTAACCAAGAAAATGAAGGAGAAAAACTAGAAATTTACC
TGCAGAACAGCGGGCAGTTCGGTTTCAGGCAGGTCTTGCAACGTGACACCCTGTGCACGGCGGGAGATGC
AATAGGTCAGGCTCTCGCTGAATTCCCCAATGTCAAGCACTTCCGGAATCGGGAGCGCGGCCGATGCAAA
GTGCCGATAAACATAACGATCTTTGTAGAAACCATCGGCGCAGCTATTTACCCGCAGGACATATCCACGC
CCTCCTACATCGAAGCTGAAAGCACGAGATTCTTCGCCCTCCGAGAGCTGCATCAGGTCGGAGACGCTGT
CGAACTTTTCGATCAGAAACTTCTCGACAGACGTCGCGGTGAGTTCAGGCTTTTTCATTCTGCAAAAGAG
AACCAGACAACAGGGTAAGTGCCTAGCAGTAAACAAACAGAACTCATCACAAGCAAACAGCAACATCATA
TTCATACCAACAGGTCATGTGTGTTCATCACATCATTAGTACTAAGCATGCCATCATCCAAGTATATCAA
AGTAAGGGCAAAGAGCATGCATGATCATCAGGTGCACAAAAGAATCATCAAATTGTAGCAGTACATATCT
TCATCTATCATGCATATCTATCCATAACAGGACGATGCATGTTGACCAGGTAAAAGCTACAGGATCCTAT
AGGAACAGCAGCGTATATATCTTCACCAATCTTAGCATCTTAATCATGTGGCACATGCAGTTTCAATTTA
AGCACATGAGCTAGTTGATTATGAGGTACCAGAGAATCATCAAACTGATGTAGCAGCATATATCCTCATC
TATCATGCAATCTAATCTAATCTAACTAAACAGGAAAGGTGTGCTATTCAGTTAAAAGCTACCGCATCAT
ATACAAACGGCAGCATAAGAAAAAGCATAATCATCTTAATCATGCAACAAACGCAGATTCATAATAAGCC
CAAGAGCTAGCTTGTGATGATCTTATTCTACTCTGATCTACAGCAATCAGATAACGACCTAACCTTGCAC
ATGGCAACAAAACAATCGATCGGACGAATCAGTTGTTTGTTCCTAGCTAGCACCATCGAACCAGATAATA
GATGCACGTACAGATCCCGAAAACGAACCCAAAAACAGGGCAGACCTAGCTGAACCTAGGCAGCGACCCA
GCAGATCGTGAGAACGATCTCATCTACGAACAGCCTAGAAGCAACCCCACGATTCCCGGACAAACGACCT
AAAATCCCCACAAATCACATGAGCATGACAGGATAAACAGCGGAACCGATCAGATCTACACGAAAACCCC
ACCTCCCAGCCACCCACGATCAGGAAACACGCGGATCTAGCATGATTTCGTCAACGCCTCAGCCTAGTTC
CTAGCCACAGACCAAGCAGAACCACCAAACCACGCCGAGCGAGGAGATGGGGCAAGAGGACGGGGGACAC
GATCGCCGTACCTTGAAGCGGGGGAAGGATCGCCGAGGGTCGCGAGAAGAGCAATTTGGATTTGGAACCC
GGGGGTTGTGCGCTCCGAACGATCAGACGATGTGAGATTGTGGGAAGAGGCGCGGAGGGCCCTGTATTTA
TGGGCTGCGACGGGGGGAGGAGAGGTGGGGAGGGTTGGGGAAGGAATCCCCCACCCGTGCCGTGACGGTT
CCGGGCCGTGTGAGAGGAGCCCGCTCGTGTCCGCCACGCAATTTCCGCGATCGGAGCGGAGCTTTCGAGA
GGCGGCTGGATGGTTGGTGGCCGTTAGATTTGTAGACGCCGTTAACGCCTCGCCTCCACCGGGAAGAGTT
TTGAGCAGCCGCTTATGACAATGGCTTAACGACGTTAGACGGAGCGTTAGTGGCAGGCCATGATAGAATA
GACGTATTGCAATGGGATTATAATTAAATAAATAAGAATATAATAAGATATGGCAAGTCGGCACTCATGA
CATGGTGTCCGAAATGATAGTGCTCACTTTCTTAGCCGAGAAAGTTGACGCGACTGATTTAGAAGTTAAG
ATATTATTTCTCTCTTCTTTTCTTTCCTCGTCATATAAGGATGAAATAAACTTTAGAGATTGCCGGTAGT
GATTTTGGATTTCGGCGATCAGGCTTGGTTTGCCGGTTTCGGACGGTGTGCCTTAGGCCACCCGCAGTGT
ATCTTGTAATGTTCAACCGATAAGCAAGGGTGGGGCTCAAGCAAGTAGTAAACAACTATGTCAAATGTCA
CCATGGTTATGGTCTTGTTTAGTTGGCTTCCTCCGCAAGAATTCAAGCTTAGCGTCGATCTAGTAACATA
GATGACACCGCGCGCGATAATTTATCCTAGTTTGCGCGCTATATTTTGTTTTCTATCGCGTATTAAATGT
ATAATTGCGGGACTCTAATCATAAAAACCCATCTCATAAATAACGTCATGCATTACATGTTAATTATTAC
ATGCTTAACGTAATTCAACAGAAATTATATGATAATCATCGCAAGACCGGCAACAGGATTCAATCTTAAG
AAACTTTATTGCCAAATGTTTGAACGATCTGCTTGACAAGCTCATTTCTTCTTCTTAGCCTGACCAGCTT
TCTTAGTAGCAGCAGGCCTCTTGTGCTTAACGGAGGTCTGAGCGTACTCAAGCCACTCTTTGTTGGAGAT
GGCGATCTTCACCTTGTCCAGCTTCTCATCTTCCGCTTTCTTAAACTGCCCGATAGCCCAGAGAACCTAT
AACACGGGAGAAACCAAAAAGCAAACTCATTTCACGCCAAATACTACAGATTTCTCAAAAATTAAGTTAT
AATCCATATATCCTGACAAGAAATTGATTAAAACACAGTTGCTTTACCTTTCTCGCAATGTTGTAAGCCC
CGTTTGCATCAGCATTCTTCGGCAGGATAGCGTTCTCTTGAGCCTCATAGTTACGGCTGTCGTAGAAGAT
CCCGTCAGAGTTCTTGACCGGAGAGATAAGGAAGTCCACATCGGTCCTTCCGGTGATAGAGTTCCTCATC
TGGAGCATGAGAGACATGAGGGCCATGAATGAGCTGTAGAATGCCTTGTCGCTCTGCTCGCACAAAAGAG
CCCTGATATCACCCTGCTGGTAGTTGATGCCGTACTTGTTGAACAGTTCTTTGTAGGCAGAGGTGAGGCA
CACTTCTTCCCAGTCGAACACGTTGTTTTTCTTCGGATTTCGGAAGATCCTGATACGGTTCCCGTAGGAG
TAGAGCTTCCACTTCTTAATGTAGTCGGCGTCGGTCCTGCTGAAGTTCTTATAGTCGAGAGCGAACTCGA
AAAGATCCTCTTCCGGCACGTACATGATCCTGTCGAAAGACGAGATGAACTTCTTGCTGTCGGCGATCGA
GGTGTACTTGGTCTTGAGCAGGTTCACGAAACCAGTAGAAGGATCGATCTTGCTGGTGAGCCAAGCAGGG
ATATAGAAGATGAAGCCGTTCTGGGTGCTCATGCTCTTGAAGGACTCGAACTTGTTCGTGATCTGGTATC
CCTTAAGAGCACCACCGGTAGCGCAAGGGTTGCTCTTTTTGTCCACCATGTAGTTGAGCTTGTCGATGAG
CATCTTCTCGAACTTTTGGTAGACCTGCTTCTCAACCTGTAGCAATAATTAAAACAAAAATACCACAAAC
AGTTAGAACTGAGGCAAGAAGAATGAATGCAGAGAAAAAAAATCTTAGCTATTCATGGAAATGGAAGTGC
GACGAACACCTAAAATGCAAGGAGCATAACCAAATGCAGAACTTACCTTCACTCTACTGTTCTTGAACCC
AGAGTTGAGGTCCTCAAGAGCGATCACAGCATCGTACTTTTCCACCAGCTCGCAGATCTTATGCACCACC
TGAGAGATGTAGCCGGCCTTCAACTCTTTGATGTTTTCGATAGAAGTCCAGTTCTGCCTGGCCTCGAAAC
GCTCTTTTTCTTTCTTATCGAGGAGTGAGTGGTAGTCGGTCTTGATCCTGATGCCGTTGAAATTGTTGAT
AATCTCGTTCAGGCTGTACTGCTCGACGATGTTTCCCTTTCCGTCCACCACAACGATGTAGAGGAGGTTT
CTCTCACCACGATCGATTCCGATCACGTAAGGGTTATCATCGTGCTTGAGCAGCACCCTCACCTTTAATT
GTAGAAAACCAGTAAAACATGGACAATTAGGAGGCATCGATTATCTAACCAAAGACTTTAACAACACTAA
TCTGCCACTAATATTCATGAGAAGTCCTTACCTCGGTATTGATCTTGAAGATGTTCTTCGGGCACTTGTT
GATAGCGATCGGGATATGAAGCTCGTACTGGTCCTCGCTGAACCTTTTGTCCTTGTAGACGTCGTAAGAC
AGCGTGGTGGTCTTTTTCGGGTTGTCAGGATTCTTGTTAGCGATTGGAGAGTTGGCCGGGTGAACAACCA
ACTCTTCTTTCTTGAGTGAGGCCCTACGCATGAAGAGTTCAGCACCACCAGAAAGTCTGATCTGCCCGTG
GTTGTTCTCGTCGAAAAGCAGCTTGAAGTACATCGTATGGAGGTTAGGAGTTCCGTGGCTCTTGTCGGAG
AAGTCCTTGTTATAGATCTGGAACATGTAGAGCTTGCCCTCTTCGACCAACTTGTCAACCTGTTATAACA
GTAAAAATTACTTTAGAAACAAAACAAAAGTGTGGTCTTTTAGGAATGATTATTGATCAGTTCATAGTTT
AAAATCTTGTGTTTTTATCGTAAAAGTGTGGACCAGGATTTACCTCTTTCTTGGAGGCGCTCTCGAAGCT
AACTTTGTAACCCTGTTCCTCAACCTCACGGTAGAACCCGGCGATATCCTTGTACTTTTCTGTCTCGCTG
AAGTTAAAGTCGTAAGCGTTAGACCACTTCGGGTAACGCGAGATGCTGTCCTTGAAGAAATCGATGAGCT
TGTGGCAGTCGTTGAGGTTGAACATGTCGCCTTTCTTGAAGGTCCCGTTCTTGTAGATTTTCTGGATGTC
CTCAGACGGGTTGTAGTAGGCCATCCATTTCTTGCTGAAGAACACCTTAGGAAGCATCTTGTTCGGTCCC
GGAAGGAGCTTGTAGTTGATCTTCTCATAGTTCCCGTTCACGTCATCCTTGTCGATCTTTTGGAGGCACT
TGGCGTATTTCTTGTCCATGATGGCCAGGTAGTACTTAGACCCGTACCTAATGAATTAATAGAAAAATCA
GGCAAATTAGAAAAGAAATAATTCTCAAAAGAGAACAACTGAGGTCAGAAAATAGCATTCATCAACTGAA
ACTAGGTATTTCTTCATATGATACTAACCTGAGGATGGTGGCCCTGTAATCTGTCTCTTTGTCTTTGTCC
CATCCGCCCATGAACTGCGGGTTCTGAAAGTACAACTTGAACTTGTCCTTGCTGTAAGGCTTCTGGGTCA
CGTAGTTTCTGATGGCGTCGTAGATATGGTCCACCTTGAGGAGGATATCGTAAGCGAGCACGAAATCCCC
GTAGAAAGACTCGTCCCTATTAGTCTCTTTGCCCTCTCCGAAGAAGGCCTTGATATAGTTCTCGAAGGAC
TTCACGCTGTCGAGCAAATCCTTCATGATCGCGACGACAGCGTCGTTCTTCTTCAGACTCTTCTCGAGGA
CGAAATCAGCATCGAACAACTTCTCAGAGGACCCGTACACCTAATAATATCATCAGAGGAAAACTCAATT
CTTATATCTTACAGAAATGAACAACAAAATACATGTAGCAGAGAGGAAAACAATCATAAGTAACAACTTA
CCTTGTAGATCTCGTCGACCTTCTGGATGATGATCTCTTTGAGCTTCTCGACCACGCTGAGATCAGCATC
AGCGTATTCTTGAAGCTGCTCGAGGCTGAAAGAGCCGATCTTCTTGAACGACTTACGCCTGTCATCCTCG
TACTTCTCAGTGACGACAGCCTTCTTCTTGAGGTGGATGTCATCGTACTCAGCATTCCACTTGTCCCTGA
TCACGTTCCACTCGCCGAAAATATCCTTGCTGATGGTGCTGATAGCAGGTCCGTTCTTAACGAAGATCCC
AGCGCTGCTGTACTCGTCGAAGTTCTTGAAAAGCTTCTCCAACTTCTTGATGGACGAGAAGATCTCGCTG
TTCTTGTTGAGGGTGTTACGGAAAACCTCAAGCACTTCCTCGTCAGAGGTGTAACCCTCACCGTAAAATG
AGAGGCTCTCACGATCAGAGAGAACCTGCAAGAAACAGCAAAGAGAGAGTTAAGATATAAGTGAACAAGA
AAGTCTTGGGATCGACATACATACAATCAATTGATCAAATTCCTAGGATTAAACATATGAAATAGGAAAG
ACAGACCTGCTTGTAGAGCGGCTTGAACTTCGGGAGCTTCTGCTTCGTTTTCTGGTTGTACAGGTTGATG
TACTCGTTGAGTCCCTTAATCTTCTCCCCAGACTCGGTCACGAATCCTCCGATAATAGCGTTGTACACGT
CGATGCCCTCTTGGGTGAGAACGAAGTTGAAGAACTCCCCTTCAAAAAAGTCCTCGACGTCGTAGTCGCT
GTTGAGGATCTTCTCTTTGATTTCTTGCACCTCGTGCTTATCGAAGATGGCGTCCACCTGAGATTGTTTG
CAAAGAAAAATCTCAAAGCATGTACAATCTATAAACTTATGATGGAAAAAGAAAAGAAAGGTAACTAAGG
AATGTTACCTTCTCGAAGATGTCCATGTTGCTGATGTAACGCGTGAGGTTCTCGTTGATGCATCTGAAAG
CGATAGAGGTGCTCTTGGCCTCTTCGCTGAACATGTTTTCCCTGTTTCTGAAGAATCCGGTGAAGGCAGT
AGTGAATCCGTTGAAGCTGTTCACGAGAGCGATCTCATCCTTATCGTCCAGGAACTCAGGCAGGATTGTC
TCGATAATATCCTTCTTGAAGAGGCTCTTGTATCCCTCGTTTCCCTTGAAAGCCTTGGCGATCTCTTTAC
GGAGGTTGATCTCGAGGTTCTCAAGCTCTTTGTTCTCTTTCTCGGTCCTGGTTTTCTTACGGAAGAGGCT
GATGTAGTTGTTGAGGTTCTTGAGCTTGATGCTGTGGAGCACATCGTTGATGAAGCTGAGGTAGTACCTG
TCGAGGAGCTTCTTCACGCCCTTGTAATCTTCAGCTCTCTTCTCATCCTCGACGAGGAGCCTCTTGTTGT
CGATATTCTCTTGGGTCTTTCCCACAGGGATAGCCTTGAACCTGAGGGTCTTAGAGAGGCTGTAGCAGTT
GGTAAACTTCTCGAGCTTGCTCATTCCTGCAGAAGTAACACCAAACAACAGGGTGAGCATCGACAAAAGA
AACAGTACCAAGCAAATAAATAGCGTATGAAGGCAGGGCTAAAAAAATCCACATATAGCTGCTGCATATG
CCATCATCCAAGTATATCAAGATCAAAATAATTATAAAACATACTTGTTTATTATAATAGATAGGTACTC
AAGGTTAGAGCATATGAATAGATGCTGCATATGCCATCATGTATATGCATCAGTAAAACCCACATCAACA
TGTATACCTATCCTAGATCGATATTTCCATCCATCTTAAACTCGTAACTATGAAGATGTATGACACACAC
ATACAGTTCCAAAATTAATAAATACACCAGGTAGTTTGAAACAGTATTCTACTCCGATCTAGAACGAATG
AACGACCGCCCAACCACACCACATCATCACAACCAAGCGAACAAAAAGCATCTCTGTATATGCATCAGTA
AAACCCGCATCAACATGTATACCTATCCTAGATCGATATTTCCATCCATCATCTTCAATTCGTAACTATG
AATATGTATGGCACACACATACAGATCCAAAATTAATAAATCCACCAGGTAGTTTGAAACAGAATTCTAC
TCCGATCTAGAACGACCGCCCAACCAGACCACATCATCACAACCAAGACAAAAAAAAGCATGAAAAGATG
ACCCGACAAACAAGTGCACGGCATATATTGAAATAAAGGAAAAGGGCAAACCAAACCCTATGCAACGAAA
CAAAAAAAATCATGAAATCGATCCCGTCTGCGGAACGGCTAGAGCCATCCCAGGATTCCCCAAAGAGAAA
CACTGGCAAGTTAGCAATCAGAACGTGTCTGACGTACAGGTCGCATCCGTGTACGAACGCTAGCAGCACG
GATCTAACACAAACACGGATCTAACACAAACATGAACAGAAGTAGAACTACCGGGCCCTAACCATGGACC
GGAACGCCGATCTAGAGAAGGTAGAGAGGGGGGGGGGGGGAGGACGAGCGGCGTACCTTGAAGCGGAGGT
GCCGACGGGTGGATTTGGGGGAGATCTGGTTGTGTGTGTGTGCGCTCCGAACAACACGAGGTTGGGGAAA
GAGGGTGTGGAGGGGGTGTCTATTTATTACGGCGGGCGAGGAAGGGAAAGCGAAGGAGCGGTGGGAAAGG
AATCCCCCGTAGCTGCCGTGCCGTGAGAGGAGGAGGAGGCCGCCTGCCGTGCCGGCTCACGTCTGCCGCT
CCGCCACGCAATTTCTGGATGCCGACAGCGGAGCAAGTCCAACGGTGGAGCGGAACTCTCGAGAGGGGTC
CAGAGGCAGCGACAGAGATGCCGTGCCGTCTGCTTCGCTTGGCCCGACGCGACGCTGCTGGTTCGCTGGT
TGGTGTCCGTTAGACTCGTCGACGGCGTTTAACAGGCTGGCATTATCTACTCGAAACAAGAAAAATGTTT
CCTTAGTTTTTTTAATTTCTTAAAGGGTATTTGTTTAATTTTTAGTCACTTTATTTTATTCTATTTTATA
TCTAAATTATTAAATAAAAAAACTAAAATAGAGTTTTAGTTTTCTTAATTTAGAGGCTAAAATAGAATAA
AATAGATGTACTAAAAAAATTAGTCTATAAAAACCATTAACCCTAAACCCTAAATGGATGTACTAATAAA
ATGGATGAAGTATTATATAGGTGAAGCTATTTGCAAAAAAAAAGGAGAACACATGCACACTAAAAAGATA
AAACTGTAGAGTCCTGTTGTCAAAATACTCAATTGTCCTTTAGACCATGTCTAACTGTTCATTTATATGA
TTCTCTAAAACACTGATATTATTGTAGTACTATAGATTATATTATTCGTAGAGTAAAGTTTAAATATATG
TATAAAGATAGATAAACTGCACTTCAAACAAGTGTGACAAAAAAAATATGTGGTAATTTTTTATAACTTA
GACATGCAATGCTCATTATCTCTAGAGAGGGGCACGACCGGGTCACGCTGCACCTCCACTATGCCTGAGA
CCCAATACGCAAACCGCCTCTCCCCGCGCGTTGGCCGATTCATTAATGCAGCTGGCACGACAGGTTTCCC
GACTGGAAAGCGGGCAGTGAGCGCAACGCAATTAATGTGAGTTAGCTCACTCATTAGGCACCCCAGGCTT
TACACTTTATGCTTCCGGCTCGTATGTTGTGTGGAATTGTGAGCGGATAACAATTTCACACATACTAGAG
AAAGAGGAGAAATACTAGATGGCTTCCTCCGAGGACGTTATCAAAGAGTTCATGCGTTTCAAAGTTCGTA
TGGAAGGTTCCGTTAACGGTCACGAGTTCGAAATCGAAGGTGAAGGTGAAGGTCGTCCGTACGAAGGTAC
CCAGACCGCTAAACTGAAAGTTACCAAAGGTGGTCCGCTGCCGTTCGCTTGGGACATCCTGTCCCCGCAG
TTCCAGTACGGTTCCAAAGCTTACGTTAAACACCCGGCTGACATCCCGGACTACCTGAAACTGTCCTTCC
CGGAAGGTTTCAAATGGGAACGTGTTATGAACTTCGAGGACGGTGGTGTTGTTACCGTTACCCAGGACTC
CTCCCTGCAAGACGGTGAGTTCATCTACAAAGTTAAACTGCGTGGTACCAACTTCCCGTCCGACGGTCCG
GTTATGCAGAAAAAAACCATGGGTTGGGAAGCTTCCACCGAACGTATGTACCCGGAGGACGGTGCTCTGA
AAGGTGAAATCAAAATGCGTCTGAAACTGAAAGACGGTGGTCACTACGACGCTGAAGTTAAAACCACCTA
CATGGCTAAAAAACCGGTTCAGCTGCCGGGTGCTTACAAAACCGACATCAAACTGGACATCACCTCCCAC
AACGAGGACTACACCATCGTTGAACAGTACGAACGTGCTGAAGGTCGTCACTCCACCGGTGCTTAATAAC
GCTGATAGTGCTAGTGTAGATCGCTACTAGAGCCAGGCATCAAATAAAACGAAAGGCTCAGTCGAAAGAC
TGGGCCTTTCGTTTTATCTGTTGTTTGTCGGTGAACGCTCTCTACTAGAGTCACACTGGCTCACCTTCGG
GTGGGCCTTTCTGCGTTTATAGGTCTCAGGGATTACGAGGATGCACATGTGACCGAGGGA
Features (pLannotate 1.2.2; 24 found; start..end, strand, type, name):
     32..56      +  misc_feature   RB T-DNA repeat: right border repeat from nopaline C58 T-DNA
    365..994     +  CDS            pVS1 StaA: stability protein from the Pseudomonas plasmid pVS1 (Heeb et al., 2000)
   1423..2496    +  CDS            pVS1 RepA: replication protein from the Pseudomonas plasmid pVS1 (Heeb et al., 2000)
   2562..2756    +  rep_origin     pVS1 oriV: origin of replication for the Pseudomonas plasmid pVS1 (Heeb et al., 2000)
   2818..2922    +  promoter       AmpR promoter: bla
   2923..3717    +  CDS            KanR: aminoglycoside phosphotransferase; aphA-3; confers resistance to kanamycin
   3888..4476    +  rep_origin     ori: high-copy-number ColE1/pMB1/pBR322/pUC origin of replication
   4612..4636    +  misc_feature   LB T-DNA repeat: left border repeat from nopaline C58 T-DNA
   4724..4898    -  polyA_signal   CaMV poly(A) signal: cauliflower mosaic virus polyadenylation signal
   4933..5625    -  CDS            HygR (fragment): aminoglycoside phosphotransferase from E. coli confers resistance to hygromycin
   5620..5809    -  intron         cat1 intron: castor bean catalase intron, modified
   5810..6148    -  CDS            HygR (fragment): aminoglycoside phosphotransferase from E. coli; aph(4)-Ia; confers resistance to hygromycin
   8037..8289    -  terminator     NOS terminator: nopaline synthase terminator and poly(A) signal
   9969..10349   -  CDS            cas12a (fragment): CS12A_FRATN - Also known as cpf1 From Francisella tularensis subsp. novicida (strain U112).
  10483..10887   -  CDS            cas12a (fragment): CS12A_FRATN - Also known as cpf1 From Francisella tularensis subsp. novicida (strain U112).
  12417..12974   -  CDS            cas12a (fragment): CS12A_FRATN - Also known as cpf1 From Francisella tularensis subsp. novicida (strain U112).
  12977..14963   -  promoter       Ubi promoter: maize polyubiquitin gene promoter
  14981..15070   +  CDS            lacI (fragment): lac repressor; lacI; The lac repressor binds to the lac operator to inhibit transcription in E. coli. This inhibition can be relieved by adding lactose or isopropyl-β-D-thiogalactopyranoside (IPTG).
  15083..15104   +  protein_bind   CAP binding site: CAP binding activates transcription in the presence of cAMP. E. coli catabolite activator protein
  15119..15149   +  promoter       lac promoter: promoter for the E. coli lac operon
  15153..15175   +  protein_bind   lac operator (fragment): The lac repressor binds to the lac operator to inhibit transcription in E. coli. This inhibition can be relieved by adding lactose or isopropyl-β-D-thiogalactopyranoside (IPTG). lac repressor encoded by lacI
  15209..15883   +  CDS            mRFP1: mRFP1 is a basic (constitutively fluorescent) red fluorescent protein published in 2002, derived from Discosoma sp.. It is reported to be a somewhat slowly-maturing monomer with low acid sensitivity.
  15931..16002   +  terminator     rrnB T1 terminator: transcription terminator T1 from the E. coli rrnB gene
  16018..16045   +  terminator     T7Te terminator: phage T7 early transcription terminator
