[The description below was written by a language model from this plasmid's Addgene catalogue record and pLannotate feature annotations shown in this document.]
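Description:
EC67843 is a 16.1 kb Golden Gate binary vector for Agrobacterium-mediated transformation of wheat, part of a CRISPR mutagenesis toolkit for barley and wheat. It is supplied as an empty acceptor into which complete guide RNA expression cassettes are cloned alongside a pre-installed Cas12a (D156R) nuclease. The record lists the named backbone as unknown, but the annotated features show a typical binary architecture. A high-copy ColE1/pUC-type origin supports replication in E. coli, and the pVS1 oriV with its RepA replication protein and StaA stability protein supports maintenance in Agrobacterium. A kanamycin resistance gene (aphA-3) driven by the bla promoter provides bacterial selection.

Nopaline-type left and right T-DNA border repeats delimit the region transferred to the plant. Next to the left border is a hygromycin resistance gene interrupted by the castor bean catalase (cat1) intron, which restricts functional expression to plant cells, and terminated by the CaMV poly(A) signal. No promoter for this marker is annotated. The Cas12a coding sequence is driven by the maize polyubiquitin promoter and ends at a NOS terminator. The annotation tool detected it only as scattered fragments resembling the Francisella novicida protein, so the ortholog cannot be determined from the table, and the gaps between fragments may reflect divergence, recoding or inserted sequence.

Near the right border is a bacterial cassette in which the lac promoter and operator drive mRFP1, followed by the rrnB T1 and T7Te terminators. Its regulatory elements are prokaryotic, so although the catalogue lists RFP as a selectable marker alongside plant hygromycin, it most likely serves as a visual dropout marker. Successful Golden Gate insertion of guide cassettes would replace it, so that correct colonies appear white rather than red.
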