Addgene plasmid #209513: EC67843
Purpose: (Empty Backbone) Cloning in complete guide expression cassettes, with Cas12a (D156R)
Depositing lab: Wendy Harwood & Cristobal Uauy. Depositing organization: John Innes Centre. Publication: An optimised CRISPR Cas9 and Cas12a mutagenesis toolkit for Barley and Wheat. Lawrenson T, Clarke M, Kirby R, Forner M, Steuernagel B, Brown JKM, Harwood W. Plant Methods. 2024 Aug 13;20(1):123. doi: 10.1186/s13007-024-01234-y. PubMed 39138524.
Backbone
  Vector backbone: Unknown
  Vector type: CRISPR
  Selectable markers: RFP & hygromycin for plant
Growth in bacteria
  Bacterial resistance: Kanamycin, 50 μg/mL
  Growth temperature: 37°C
  Growth strain: DH5alpha
  Copy number: High Copy
Gene/Insert
  Gene/Insert name: None
Terms and licenses: Academic/Nonprofit Terms; Industry Terms: Not Available to Industry
Depositor comments: Wheat GoldenGate binary vector with Cas12a
How to cite: EC67843 was a gift from Wendy Harwood & Cristobal Uauy (Addgene plasmid # 209513 ; http://n2t.net/addgene:209513 ; RRID:Addgene_209513)
